LOCUS       Exported 6447 bp ds-DNA circular SYN 12-MAY-2021
DEFINITION  ABA-inducible split T7 gRNA for GFP vector using RNAPN d5-19 with
            CGG RNAP-C.
ACCESSION   .
VERSION     .
KEYWORDS    pJin-290
SOURCE      synthetic DNA construct
  ORGANISM  synthetic DNA construct
REFERENCE   1 (bases 1 to 6447)
  AUTHORS   Pu J, Kentala K, Dickinson BC
  TITLE     Multidimensional Control of Cas9 by Evolved RNA Polymerase-Based
            Biosensors.
  JOURNAL   ACS Chem Biol. 2018 Feb 16;13(2):431-437. doi:
            10.1021/acschembio.7b00532. Epub 2017 Aug 22.
  PUBMED    28809467
REFERENCE   2 (bases 1 to 6447)
  AUTHORS   .
  TITLE     Direct Submission
  JOURNAL   Exported May 12, 2021 from SnapGene Server 1.1.58
            http://www.snapgene.com
FEATURES             Location/Qualifiers
     source          1..6447
                     /organism="synthetic DNA construct"
                     /mol_type="other DNA"
     misc_feature    465..748
                     /label=cer region
                     /note="ColE1-derived recombination site that helps to
                     maintain plasmids as monomers"
     promoter        985..1084
                     /label=CMVd1 promoter
                     /note="truncated human cytomegalovirus (CMV) immediate
                     early promoter that yields slightly reduced expression
                     relative to the full-length promoter"
     CDS             1128..1451
                     /codon_start=1
                     /product="human FK506-binding protein FKBP12"
                     /label=FKBP
                     /translation="MGVQVETISPGDGRTFPKRGQTCVVHYTGMLEDGKKFDSSRDRNK
                     PFKFMLGKQEVIRGWEEGVAQMSVGQRAKLTISPDYAYGATGHPGIIPPHATLVFDVEL
                     LKLE"
     promoter        3648..3747
                     /label=CMVd1 promoter
                     /note="truncated human cytomegalovirus (CMV) immediate
                     early promoter that yields slightly reduced expression
                     relative to the full-length promoter"
     primer_bind     complement(4667..4685)
                     /label=T7 Term
                     /note="T7 terminator, reverse primer"
     polyA_signal    4722..4843
                     /label=SV40 poly(A) signal
                     /note="SV40 polyadenylation signal"
     primer_bind     complement(4733..4752)
                     /label=EBV-rev
                     /note="SV40 polyA terminator, reverse primer"
     primer_bind     4787..4806
                     /label=SV40pA-R
                     /note="SV40 polyA, reverse primer"
     CDS             5242..6036
                     /codon_start=1
                     /gene="aph(3')-II (or nptII)"
                     /product="aminoglycoside phosphotransferase from Tn5"
                     /label=NeoR/KanR
                     /note="confers resistance to neomycin, kanamycin, and G418
                     (Geneticin(R))"
                     /translation="MLEQDGLHAGSPAAWVERLFGYDWAQQTIGCSDAAVFRLSAQGRP
                     VLFVKTDLSGALNELQDEAARLSWLATTGVPCAAVLDVVTEAGRDWLLLGEVPGQDLLS
                     SHLAPAEKVSIMADAMRRLHTLDPATCPFDHQAKHRIERARTRMEAGLVDQDDLDEEHQ
                     GLAPAELFARLKARMPDGEDLVVTHGDACLPNIMVENGRFSGFIDCGRLGVADRYQDIA
                     LATRDIAEELGGEWADRFLVLYGIAAPDSQRIAFYRLLDEFF"
     primer_bind     complement(5296..5315)
                     /label=Neo-R
                     /note="Neomycin resistance gene, reverse primer"
     primer_bind     5906..5925
                     /label=Neo-F
                     /note="Neomycin resistance gene, forward primer"
     rep_origin      complement(6208..349)
                     /direction=LEFT
                     /label=ori
                     /note="high-copy-number ColE1/pMB1/pBR322/pUC origin of
                     replication"
     primer_bind     complement(6288..6307)
                     /label=pBR322ori-F
                     /note="pBR322 origin, forward primer"
ORIGIN
        1 caagctgggc tgtgtgcacg aaccccccgt tcagcccgac cgctgcgcct tatccggtaa
       61 ctatcgtctt gagtccaacc cggtaagaca cgacttatcg ccactggcag cagccactgg
      121 taacaggatt agcagagcga ggtatgtagg cggtgctaca gagttcttga agtggtggcc
      181 taactacggc tacactagaa ggacagtatt tggtatctgc gctctgctga agccagttac
      241 cttcggaaaa agagttggta gctcttgatc cggcaaacaa accaccgctg gtagcggtgg
      301 tttttttgtt tgcaagcagc agattacgcg cagaaaaaaa ggatttcaag aagatccttt
      361 gatcttttct acggggtctg acgctcagtg gaacgaaaac tcacgttaag ggattttggt
      421 catgagatta tcaaaaagga tcttcaccta gatcctttta tagtccggaa atacaggaac
      481 gcacgctgga tggcccttcg ctgggatggt gaaaccatga aaaatggcag cttcagtgga
      541 ttaagtgggg gtaatgtggc ctgtaccctc tggttgcata ggtattcata cggttaaaat
      601 ttatcaggcg cgattgcggc agtttttcgg gtggtttgtt gccattttta cctgtctgct
      661 gccgtgatcg cgctgaacgc gttttagcgg tgcgtacaat taagggatta tggtaaatcc
      721 acttactgtc tgccctcgta gccatcgaga taaaccgcag tactccggcc acgatggaaa
      781 aaaactaaca gatactctag tagaaaaaaa ctaacagata ctctagtaaa aaaaatctcg
      841 ccaacaagtt gacgagataa acacggcatt ttgccttgtt ttagtagatt ctgtaatttt
      901 cattacagag tactaaaact atagggagag ccctcgaact cctatagtga ccggtattac
      961 gtccggcgta gaggatcgag atctccaaaa tcaacgggac tttccaaaat gtcgtaataa
     1021 ccccgccccg ttgacgcaaa tgggcggtag gcgtgtacgg tgggaggtct atataagcag
     1081 agctggttta gtgaaccgtc agatcactag aagcttacgc taccaccatg ggagtgcagg
     1141 tggaaaccat ctccccagga gacgggcgca ccttccccaa gcgcggccag acctgcgtgg
     1201 tgcactacac cgggatgctt gaagatggaa agaaatttga ttcctcccgg gacagaaaca
     1261 agccctttaa gtttatgcta ggcaagcagg aggtgatccg aggctgggaa gaaggggttg
     1321 cccagatgag tgtgggtcag agagccaaac tgactatatc tccagattat gcctatggtg
     1381 ccactgggca cccaggcatc atcccaccac atgccactct cgtcttcgat gtggagcttc
     1441 taaaactgga aacgtcgggt ggaagcggta aagcatttat gcaagttgtc gaggctgaca
     1501 tgctctctaa gggtctactc ggtggcgagg cgtggtcttc gtggcataag gaagactcta
     1561 ttcatgtagg agtacgctgc atcgagatgc tcattgagtc aaccggaatg gttagcttac
     1621 accgccaaaa tgctggcgta gtaggtcaag actctgagac tatcgaactc gcacctgaat
     1681 acgctgaggc tatcgcaacc cgtgcaggtg cgctggctgg catctctccg atgttccaac
     1741 cttgcgtagt tcctcctaag ccgtggactg gcattactgg tggtggctat tgggctaacg
     1801 gtcgtcgtcc tctggcgctg gtgcgtactc acagtaagaa agcactgatg cgctacgaag
     1861 acgtttacat gcctgaggtg tacaaagcga ttaacattgc gcaaaacacc gcatggaaaa
     1921 tcaacaagaa agtcctagcg gtcgccaacg taatcaccaa gtggaagcat tgtccggtcg
     1981 aggacatccc tgcgattgag cgtgaagaac tcccgatgaa accggaagac atcgacatga
     2041 atcctgaggc tctcaccgcg tggaaacgtg ctgccgctgc tgtgtaccgc aaggacaagg
     2101 ctcgcaagtc tcgccgtatc agccttgagt tcatgcttga gcaagccaat aagtttgcta
     2161 accataaggc catctggttc ccttacaaca tggactggcg cggtcgtgtt tacgctgtgt
     2221 caatgttcaa cccgcaaggt aacgatatga ccaaaggact gcttacgctg gcgaaaggta
     2281 aaccaatcgg taaggaaggt tactactggc tgaaaatcca cggtgcaaac tgtgcgggtg
     2341 tcgataaggt tccgttccct gagcgcatca agttcattga ggaaaaccac gagaacatca
     2401 tggcttgcgc taagtctcca ctggagaaca cttggtgggc tgagcaagat tctccgttct
     2461 gcttccttgc gttctgcttt gagtacgctg gggtacagca ccacggcctg agctataact
     2521 gctcccttcc gctggcgttt gacgggtctt gctctggcat ccagcacttc tccgcgatgc
     2581 tccgagatga ggtaggtggt cgcgcggtta acttgcttcc tagtgaaacc gttcaggaca
     2641 tctacgggat tgttgctaag aaagtcaacg agattctaca agcagacgca atcaatggga
     2701 ccgataacga agtagttacc gtgaccgatg agaacactgg tgaaatctct gagaaagtca
     2761 agctgggcac taaggcactg gctggtcaat ggctggctta cggtgttact cgcagtgtga
     2821 ctaagcgttc agtcatgacg ctggcttacg ggtccaaaga gttcggcttc cgtcaacaag
     2881 tgctggaaga taccattcag ccagctattg attccggcaa gggtctgatg ttcactcagc
     2941 cgaatcaggc tgctggatac atggctaagc tgatttggga atctgtgagc gtgacggtgg
     3001 tagctgcggt tgaagcaatg aactggctta agtctgctgc taagctgctg gctgctgagg
     3061 tcaaagataa gaagactgga gagattcttc gcaagcgttg cgctgtgcat tgggtaactc
     3121 ctgatggttt ccctgtgtgg caggaataca agaagcctat taaaacgcgc gtgcatatta
     3181 tgttcctcgg tcagttcgaa atgcagccta ccattaacac caacaaagat agcgagattg
     3241 atgcacgcaa acaggagtct ggtatcgctc ctaactttgt acacagccaa gacggtagcc
     3301 accttcgtaa gactgtagtg tgggcacacg agaagtacgg aatcgaatct tttgcactga
     3361 ttcacgactc cttcggtacc attccggctg acgctgcgaa cctgttcaaa gcagtgcgcg
     3421 aaactatggt tgacacatat gagtcttgtg atgtactggc tgatttctac gaccagttcg
     3481 ctgaccagtt gcacgagtct caattggaca aaatgccagc acttccggct aaaggtaact
     3541 tgaacctccg tgacatctta gagtcggact tcgcgttcgc gtaatgttta aacgaattcg
     3601 ggctcggtac ccggggatcc tctagagtcg acctgcaggc atgcaagcca aaatcaacgg
     3661 gactttccaa aatgtcgtaa taaccccgcc ccgttgacgc aaatgggcgg taggcgtgta
     3721 cggtgggagg tctatataag cagagctggt ttagtgaacc gtcagatcac tagaagctta
     3781 cgctaccacc atgaacacga ttaacatcgc taagaacgac ttctctgaca tcgaactggc
     3841 tgctatcccg ttaaacactc tggctgacca ttacggtgag cgttcagctc gcggacagtt
     3901 ggcccttgag catgagtctt acgagatggg tgaagcacgc ttccgcaaga tgtttgagtg
     3961 tcaacttaaa gctggtaagg ttgcggataa tgctgccgcc aagcctctca tcactaccct
     4021 actccctaag atgattgccc gcatcaacga ctggtttgag gaagtgaaag ctaagcgcgg
     4081 caggcgcccg acagccttca agttcctaaa agaaatcaag ccggaagccg tagcgtacat
     4141 caccattaag acctctctgg cttgcctaac cagtgctgac aatacaaccg ttcaggctgt
     4201 agcaagcgca atcggtcgga ccattgagga cgaggctcgc ttcggtcgta tccgtgacct
     4261 tgaagctaag cacttcaaga aaaacgttga ggaacaactc aacaagcgcg tagggcacgt
     4321 ctacaagggt ggctctggct ctggctcgag cgcggtgctt tggcatgagc aatggtatga
     4381 gggtctggat gacgccagta ggcagttttt tggagaacat aataccgaaa aaatgtttgc
     4441 tgctttagag cctctgtacg aaatgctgaa gagaggaccg gaaactttga gggaaatatc
     4501 gttccaaaat tcttttggta gggacttgaa tgacgcttac gaatggctga tgaattacaa
     4561 aaaatctaaa gatgttagta atttaaacca agcgtgggac atttactata atgttttcag
     4621 gaaaattggt taaaagcccg aaaggaagct gagttggctg ctgccaccgc tgagcaataa
     4681 ctagcataac cccttggggc ggccgcttcg agcagacatg ataagataca ttgatgagtt
     4741 tggacaaacc acaactagaa tgcagtgaaa aaaatgcttt atttgtgaaa tttgtgatgc
     4801 tattgcttta tttgtaacca ttataagctg caataaacaa gttaacaaca acaattgcat
     4861 tcattttatg tttcaggttc agggggagat gtgggaggtt tttttaagca agtaaaacct
     4921 ctacaaatgt ggtaaaatcg aattctaatg gatcctcttt gcgcttgcgt tttcccttgt
     4981 ccagatagcc cagtagctga cattcatccg gggtcagcac catttctgcg gactggcttt
     5041 ctacgtgttc cgcttccttt agcagccctt gcgccctgag tgcttgcggc agcgtgagct
     5101 tcaaaagaat tgccagctgg ggcgccctct ggtaaggttg ggaagccctg caaagtaaac
     5161 tggatggctt tcttgccgcc aaggatctga tggcgcaggg gatcaagatc tgatcaagag
     5221 acaggatgac ggtcgtttcg catgcttgaa caagatggat tgcacgcagg ttctccggcc
     5281 gcttgggtgg agaggctatt cggctatgac tgggcacaac agacaatcgg ctgctctgat
     5341 gccgccgtgt tccggctgtc agcgcagggg cgcccggttc tttttgtcaa gaccgacctg
     5401 tccggtgccc tgaatgaact gcaggacgag gcagcgcggc tatcgtggct ggccacgacg
     5461 ggcgttcctt gcgcagctgt gctcgacgtt gtcactgaag cgggaaggga ctggctgcta
     5521 ttgggcgaag tgccggggca ggatctcctg tcatctcacc ttgctcctgc cgagaaagta
     5581 tccatcatgg ctgatgcaat gcggcggctg catacgcttg atccggctac ctgcccattc
     5641 gaccaccaag cgaaacatcg catcgagcga gcacgcactc ggatggaagc cggtcttgtc
     5701 gatcaggatg atctggacga agagcatcag gggctcgcgc cagccgaact gttcgccagg
     5761 ctcaaggcgc gtatgccgga tggtgaggat ctcgtcgtga ctcatggcga tgcctgcttg
     5821 ccgaatatca tggtggaaaa tggccgcttt tctggattca tcgactgtgg ccggctgggt
     5881 gtggcggacc gctatcagga catagcgttg gctacccgtg atattgctga agagcttggc
     5941 ggcgaatggg ctgaccgctt cctcgtgctt tacggtatcg ccgctcccga ttcgcagcgc
     6001 atcgccttct atcgccttct tgacgagttc ttctgagcgg gactctgggg ttcgaaatga
     6061 ccgaccaagc gacgcccaac cggtatcagc tcactcaaag gcggtaatac ggttatccac
     6121 agaatcaggg gataacgcag gaaagaacat gtgagcaaaa ggccagcaaa aggccaggaa
     6181 ccgtaaaaag gccgcgttgc tggcgttttt ccataggctc cgcccccctg acgagcatca
     6241 caaaaatcga cgctcaagtc agaggtggcg aaacccgaca ggactataaa gataccaggc
     6301 gtttccccct ggaagctccc tcgtgcgctc tcctgttccg accctgccgc ttaccggata
     6361 cctgtccgcc tttctccctt cgggaagcgt ggcgctttct catagctcac gctgtaggta
     6421 tctcagttcg gtgtaggtcg ttcgctc
//
